Addgene plasmid #238827: VHL-NanoLuc Vector
Depositing lab: Promega Corporation.
Backbone
  Vector backbone: pFC223C NanoLuc(R) CMV-Neo BiBRET-Balanced Vector
  Vector type: Mammalian Expression
  Selectable markers: Neomycin
Growth in bacteria
  Bacterial resistance: Chloramphenicol, 25 μg/mL
  Growth temperature: 37°C
  Growth strain: DH5alpha
  Copy number: High Copy
Gene/Insert
  Gene/Insert name: VHL
  Species: H. sapiens (human)
  Mutation: None
  Entrez Gene: VHL (a.k.a. HRCA1, RCA1, VHL1, pVHL)
  Promoter: CMV
  Tag / fusion protein: NanoLuc (R) (C terminal on backbone)
  Cloning method: Other
How to cite: VHL-NanoLuc Vector was a gift from Promega Corporation (Addgene plasmid # 238827 ; http://n2t.net/addgene:238827 ; RRID:Addgene_238827)
