[The description below was written by a language model from this plasmid's Addgene catalogue record and pLannotate feature annotations shown in this document.]
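Description:
VHL-NanoLuc Vector is a mammalian expression plasmid of about 6.2 kb built on the pFC223C NanoLuc CMV-Neo BiBRET-Balanced backbone. It is propagated in E. coli from a high-copy ColE1/pUC-type origin and selected with chloramphenicol through a cat gene preceded by the synthetic bacterial EM7 promoter. For selection in mammalian cells it carries a neomycin phosphotransferase (neo) cassette. In the feature table this cassette lies downstream of an EF-1α core promoter with portions of EF-1α intron A and ends in a synthetic polyadenylation signal.

The payload is the unmutated human VHL coding sequence fused at its C terminus to human codon-optimised NanoLuc luciferase, the tag being supplied by the backbone. VHL encodes the von Hippel-Lindau protein, the target-recruitment subunit of an E3 ubiquitin ligase complex that recognises hydroxylated HIF under normoxic conditions. The catalogue lists CMV as the promoter. The annotation shows only a short minimal CMV promoter fragment on the same strand immediately upstream of the fusion, with the adjacent CMV enhancer and a larger CMV promoter fragment annotated on the opposite strand, pointing toward the EM7-cat region. This layout may relate to the "Balanced" expression design named in the backbone, but the record does not explain it. An SP6 promoter sits between the CMV fragment and VHL and would allow in vitro transcription of the fusion. The transcript terminates at an SV40 poly(A) signal, and the short large T antigen fragment annotated nearby is part of that SV40-derived region.

The record does not state an intended use. A NanoLuc-tagged protein of this kind typically serves as a luminescent donor in bioluminescence resonance energy transfer assays, which fits the BRET reference in the backbone name.
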