Features (pLannotate 1.2.2; 16 found; start..end, strand, type, name):
     17..98      -  polyA_signal   SV40 poly(A) signal: SV40 polyadenylation signal
    121..204     -  CDS            large T antigen (fragment): large T antigen from SV40 (simian virus 40)
    275..787     -  CDS            Nluc: NanoLuc® luciferase human codon-optimized
    809..1447    -  CDS            VHL (sequence partly withheld): VHL_HUMAN - Experimental evidence at protein level: Swiss-Prot protein existence level 1. Involved in the ubiquitination and subsequent proteasomal degradation via the von Hippel-Lindau ubiquitination complex. Seems to act as a target recruitment subunit in the E3 ubiquitin ligase complex and recruits hydroxylated hypoxia-inducible factor (HIF) under normoxic conditions. Involved in transcriptional repression through interaction with HIF1A, HIF1AN and histone deacetylases. Ubiquitinates, in an oxygen-responsive manner, ADRB2. From Homo sapiens (Human).
   1486..1504    -  promoter       SP6 promoter: promoter for bacteriophage SP6 RNA polymerase
   1530..1552    -  promoter       minimal CMV promoter (fragment): human cytomegalovirus (CMV) immediate early promoter
   1562..1927    +  enhancer       CMV enhancer: human cytomegalovirus immediate early enhancer
   1929..2116    +  promoter       CMV promoter (fragment): human cytomegalovirus (CMV) immediate early promoter
   2135..2182    +  promoter       EM7 promoter: synthetic bacterial promoter&nbsp
   2214..2870    +  CDS            cat: CAT_ECOLX - Experimental evidence at protein level: Swiss-Prot protein existence level 1. This enzyme is an effector of chloramphenicol resistance in bacteria. From Escherichia coli. This protein is used as a marker in many commonly used cloning vectors, such as pACYC184.
   3045..3633    -  rep_origin     ori: high-copy-number ColE1/pMB1/pBR322/pUC origin of replication
   3759..3807    -  polyA_signal   poly(A) signal: synthetic polyadenylation signal
   3834..4625    -  CDS            neo: KKA2_KLEPN - Also known as kan, nptII. Experimental evidence at protein level: Swiss-Prot protein existence level 1. Resistance to kanamycin, neomycin, paromomycin, ribostamycin, butirosin and gentamicin B. From Klebsiella pneumoniae.
   5012..5215    -  intron         EF-1α intron A: truncated intron upstream of the start codon of human EF-1α
   5841..5950    -  intron         EF-1α intron A (fragment): intron upstream of the start codon of human EF-1α
   5951..6162    -  promoter       EF-1α core promoter: core promoter for human elongation factor EF-1α
>Addgene plasmid #238827 | VHL-NanoLuc Vector | addgene full sequence | sequence record 481548 | Addgene NGS Result
AAGACGCGTGACGTCGGCAGTGAAAAAAATGCTTTATTTGTGAAATTTGTGATGCTATTGCTTTATTTGT
AACCATTATAAGCTGCAATAAACAAGTTAACAACAACAATTGCATTCATTTTATGTTTCAGGTTCAGGGG
GAGGTGTGGGAGGTTTTTTAAAGCAAGTAAAACCTCTACAAATGTGGTATGGCTGATTATGATCCGCGGC
CGCAATACGTCGACGTTATCAGCTGACTTCGTACGAGAGCCTAGGTGTTTCTAGAGTCGCGGCCTTACGC
CAGAATGCGTTCGCACAGCCGCCAGCCGGTCACTCCGTTGATGGTTACTCGGAACAGCAGGGAGCCGTCG
GGGTTGATCAGGCGCTCGTCGATAATTTTGTTGCCGTTCCACAGGGTCCCTGTTACAGTGATCTTTTTGC
CGTCGAACACGGCGATGCCTTCATACGGCCGTCCGAAATAGTCGATCATGTTCGGCGTAACCCCGTCGAT
TACCAGTGTGCCATAGTGCAGGATCACCTTAAAGTGATGATCATCCACAGGGTACACCACCTTAAAAATT
TTTTCGATCTGGCCCATTTGGTCGCCGCTCAGACCTTCATACGGGATGATGACATGGATGTCGATCTTCA
GCCCATTTTCACCGCTCAGGACAATCCTTTGGATCGGAGTTACGGACACCCCGAGATTCTGAAACAAACT
GGACACACCTCCCTGTTCAAGGACTTGGTCCAGGTTGTAGCCGGCTGTCTGTCGCCAGTCCCCAACGAAA
TCTTCGAGTGTGAAGACGCCGCTCGAGCCGAGAGAAACATCTCCCATCCGTTGATGTGCAATGCGCTCCT
G
[423 nt withheld, positions 842-1264]
GGGCCGCGGCCGCCCGGCCTCCATCTCCTCCTCGGCGCCCAGTTCCTCCGGGCCGGACTCTTCCGGGCCG
GACTCCTCGGCGCCCGACTCCTCCCCGCCGTCTTCTTCAGGGCCGTACTCTTCGACGCCTGCCTCCTCCG
CGCCTACCTCGGCCTCGTCCCAGTTCTCCGCCCTCCGGGGCATGGCGATCGCTAGCTGCAAAAAGAACAA
GTAGCTTGTATTCTATAGTGTCACCTAAATGGGCGATCTGACGGTTCACTAAACCAGCTCTGCTTATATA
GGCCTCCCTGGCGCGCCACTAGTTATTAATAGTAATCAATTACGGGGTCATTAGTTCATAGCCCATATAT
GGAGTTCCGCGTTACATAACTTACGGTAAATGGCCCGCCTGGCTGACCGCCCAACGACCCCCGCCCATTG
ACGTCAATAATGACGTATGTTCCCATAGTAACGCCAATAGGGACTTTCCATTGACGTCAATGGGTGGAGT
ATTTACGGTAAACTGCCCACTTGGCAGTACATCAAGTGTATCATATGCCAAGTCCGCCCCCTATTGACGT
CAATGACGGTAAATGGCCCGCCTGGCATTATGCCCAGTACATGACCTTACGGGACTTTCCTACTTGGCAG
TACATCTACGTATTAGTCATCGCTATTACCATGGTGATGCGGTTTTGGCAGTACACCAATGGGCGTGGAT
AGCGGTTTGACTCACGGGGATTTCCAAGTCTCCACCCCATTGACGTCAATGGGAGTTTGTTTTGGCACCA
AAATCAACGGGACTTTCCAAAATGTCGTAATAACCCCGCCCCGTTGACGCAAATGGGCGGTAGGCGTGTA
CGGTGGGAGGTCAAATCGAATTCTAATACTGTTGACAATTAATCATCGGCATAGTATATCGGCATAGTAT
AATACGACAAGGTGAGGAACTAAACCCAGGAGGCAGATCATGGAGAAAAAAATCACTGGATATACCACCG
TTGATATATCCCAATGGCATCGTAAAGAACATTTTGAGGCATTTCAGTCAGTTGCTCAATGTACCTATAA
CCAGACCGTTCAGCTGGATATTACGGCCTTTTTAAAGACCGTAAAGAAAAATAAGCACAAGTTTTATCCG
GCCTTTATTCACATTCTTGCCCGCCTGATGAATGCTCATCCGGAATTCCGTATGGCAATGAAAGACGGTG
AGCTGGTGATATGGGATAGTGTTCACCCTTGTTACACCGTTTTCCATGAGCAAACTGAAACGTTTTCATC
GCTCTGGAGTGAATACCACGACGATTTCCGGCAGTTTCTACACATATATTCGCAAGATGTGGCGTGTTAC
GGTGAAAACCTGGCCTATTTCCCTAAAGGGTTTATTGAGAATATGTTTTTCGTCTCAGCCAATCCCTGGG
TGAGTTTCACCAGTTTTGATTTAAACGTGGCCAATATGGACAACTTCTTCGCCCCCGTTTTCACTATGGG
CAAATATTATACGCAAGGCGACAAGGTGCTGATGCCGCTGGCGATTCAGGTTCATCATGCCGTCTGTGAT
GGCTTCCATGTCGGCAGAATGCTTAATGAATTACAACAGTACTGCGATGAGTGGCAGGGCGGGGCGTAAG
CGGGACTCTGGGGTTCGAAATGACCGACCAAGCGACGCCCAACCGGTATCAGCTCACTCAAAGGCGGTAA
TACGGTTATCCACAGAATCAGGGGATAACGCAGGAAAGAACATGTGAGCAAAAGGCCAGCAAAAGGCCAG
GAACCGTAAAAAGGCCGCGTTGCTGGCGTTTTTCCATAGGCTCCGCCCCCCTGACGAGCATCACAAAAAT
CGACGCTCAAGTCAGAGGTGGCGAAACCCGACAGGACTATAAAGATACCAGGCGTTTCCCCCTGGAAGCT
CCCTCGTGCGCTCTCCTGTTCCGACCCTGCCGCTTACCGGATACCTGTCCGCCTTTCTCCCTTCGGGAAG
CGTGGCGCTTTCTCATAGCTCACGCTGTAGGTATCTCAGTTCGGTGTAGGTCGTTCGCTCCAAGCTGGGC
TGTGTGCACGAACCCCCCGTTCAGCCCGACCGCTGCGCCTTATCCGGTAACTATCGTCTTGAGTCCAACC
CGGTAAGACACGACTTATCGCCACTGGCAGCAGCCACTGGTAACAGGATTAGCAGAGCGAGGTATGTAGG
CGGTGCTACAGAGTTCTTGAAGTGGTGGCCTAACTACGGCTACACTAGAAGGACAGTATTTGGTATCTGC
GCTCTGCTGAAGCCAGTTACCTTCGGAAAAAGAGTTGGTAGCTCTTGATCCGGCAAACAAACCACCGCTG
GTAGCGGTGGTTTTTTTGTTTGCAAGCAGCAGATTACGCGCAGAAAAAAAGGATTTCAAGAAGATCCTTT
GATCTTTTCTACGGGGTCTGACGCTCAGTGGAACGAAAACTCACGTTAAGGGATTTTGGTCATGAGATTA
TCAAAAAGGATCTTCACCTAGATCCTTTTATAGTCCGGAATCGTCACACAAAAAACCAACACACAGATGT
AATGAAAATAAAGATATTTTATTGCGGCCATCGTGATGGCTAGAGTTCAGAAGAACTCGTCAAGAAGGCG
ATAGAAGGCGATGCGCTGCGAATCGGGAGCGGCGATACCGTAAAGCACGAGGAAGCGGTCAGCCCATTCG
CCGCCAAGCTCTTCAGCAATATCACGGGTAGCCAACGCTATGTCCTGATAGCGGTCCGCCACACCCAGCC
GGCCACAGTCGATGAATCCAGAAAAGCGGCCATTTTCCACCATGATATTCGGCAAGCAGGCATCGCCGTG
GGTCACGACGAGATCCTCGCCGTCGGGCATGCGCGCCTTGAGCCTGGCGAACAGTTCGGCTGGCGCGAGC
CCCTGATGCTCTTCGTCCAGATCATCCTGATCGACAAGACCGGCTTCCATCCGAGTACGTGCTCGCTCGA
TGCGATGTTTCGCTTGGTGGTCGAATGGGCAGGTAGCCGGATCAAGCGTATGCAGCCGCCGCATTGCATC
AGCCATGATGGATACTTTCTCGGCAGGAGCAAGGTGAGATGACAGGAGATCCTGCCCCGGCACTTCGCCC
AATAGCAGCCAGTCCCTTCCCGCTTCAGTGACAACGTCGAGCACAGCTGCGCAAGGAACGCCCGTCGTGG
CCAGCCACGATAGCCGCGCTGCCTCGTCCTGCAGTTCATTCAGGGCACCGGACAGGTCGGTCTTGACAAA
AAGAACCGGGCGCCCCTGCGCTGACAGCCGGAACACGGCGGCATCAGAGCAGCCGATTGTCTGTTGTGCC
CAGTCATAGCCGAATAGCCTCTCCACCCAAGCGGCCGGAGAACCTGCGTGCAATCCATCTTGTTCAATCA
TGGTGGCATCGATTCCCGGTCAACATCCAGTACACCTCCGGCACACCGGCTTCCCCAAGGGCGCCACGCT
CTCCCACCACAACATCCTCAACAACGGCTACTGGGTGGGCCGCACGGTCGGCTACACGGAGCAGGACCGG
GTGTGTCTGCCGGTGCCCTTCTACCACTGCTTCGGCATGGTCATGGGCAACTTGGGCGCCACCTCCCACG
CCGCCTGCATCGTCATCCCGGCCCCGTCCTTCGAGCCGGCGGCGACGCTGGAGGCGGTGCAGCGGGAGAG
GTGCACGTCCCTGTACGGCGTCCCCACGAAGCCGAATTCCACCACACTGGACTAGATGCATGCTCGACAG
TGTGATGGATATCTGCAGAATTCGGCTTTCACGACACCTGAAATGGAAGAAAAAAACTTTGAACCACTGT
CTGAGGCTTGAGAATGAACCAAGATCCAAACTCAAAAAGGGCAAATTCCAAGGAGAATTACATCAAGTGC
CAAGCTGGCCTAACTTCAGTCTCCACCCACTCAGTGTGGGGAAACTCCATCGCATAAAACCCCTCCCCCC
AACCTAAAGACGACGTACTCCAAAAGCTCGAGAACTAATCGAGGTGCCTGGACGGCGCCCGGTACTCCGT
GGAGTCACATGAAGCGACGGCTGAGGACGGAAAGGCCCTTTTCCTTTGTGTGGGTGACTCACCCGCCCGC
TCTCCCGAGCGCCGCGTCCTCCATTTTGAGCTGCCTGCAGCAGGGCCGGGAAGCGGCCATCTTTCCGCTC
ACGCAACTGGTGCCGACCGGGCCAGCCTTGCCGCCCAGGGCGGGGCGATACACGGCGGCGCGAGGCCAGG
CACCAGAGCAGGCCGGCCAGCTTGAGACTACCCCCGTCCGATTCTCGGTGGCCGCGCTCGCAGGCCCCGC
CTCGCCGAACATGTGCGCTGGGACGCACGGGCCCCGTCGCCGCCCGCGGCCCCAAAAACCGAAATACCAG
TGTGCAGATCTTGGCCCGCATTTACAAGACTATCTTGCCAGAAAAAAAGCGTCGCAGCAGGTCATCAAAA
ATTTTAAATGGCTAGAGACTTATCGAAAGCAGCGAGACAGGCGCGAAGGTGCCACCAGATTCGCACGCGG
CGGCCCCAGCGCCCAGGCCAGGCCTCAACTCAAGCACGAGGCGAAGGGGCTCCTTAAGCGCAAGGCCTCG
AACTCTCCCACCCACTTCCAACCCGAAGCTCGGGATCAAGAATCACGTACTGCAGCCAGGTGGAAGTAAT
TCAAGGCACGCAAGGGCCATAACCCGTAAAGAGGCCAGGCCCGCGGGAACCACACACGGCACTTACCTGT
GTTCTGGCGGCAAACCCGTTGCGAAAAAGAACGTTCACGGCGACTACTGCACTTATATACGGTTCTCCCC
CACCCTCGGGAAAAAGGCGGAGCCAGTACACGACATCACTTTCCCAGTTTACCCCGCGCCACCTTCTCTA
GGCACCGGTTCAATTGCCGACCCCTCCCCCCAACTTCTCGGGGACTGTGGGCGATGTGCGCTCTGCCCAC
TGACGGGCACCGGAGCC
